Addgene plasmid #177875: pYL-kasOp-FnCas12a3
Purpose: Expresses Streptomyces codon optimized FnCas12a. Used to modify genome of Streptomyces.
Depositing lab: Yunzi Luo. Publication: Efficient Multiplex Genome Editing in Streptomyces via Engineered CRISPR-Cas12a Systems. Zhang J, Zhang D, Zhu J, Liu H, Liang S, Luo Y. Front Bioeng Biotechnol. 2020 Jun 30;8:726. doi: 10.3389/fbioe.2020.00726. eCollection 2020. PubMed 32695773.
Backbone
  Vector backbone: pCRISPomyces-2
  Vector type: CRISPR
  Selectable markers: URA3
Growth in bacteria
  Bacterial resistance: Apramycin, 25 μg/mL
  Growth temperature: 37°C
  Growth strain: NEB Stable
  Copy number: High Copy
Gene/Insert
  Gene/Insert name: Streptomyces codon optimized the FnCas12a mutant EP16 (alt name: EP16)
  Species: Streptomyces
  Insert size (bp): 3909
  Promoter: kasOp*
  Cloning method: Gibson Cloning
  Sequencing primers: 5′ ACCGAACAGGCCATTCACAGA; 3′ TCTGACGCTCAGTGGAACGA
Terms and licenses: Academic/Nonprofit Terms; Industry Terms: Not Available to Industry
How to cite: pYL-kasOp-FnCas12a3 was a gift from Yunzi Luo (Addgene plasmid # 177875 ; http://n2t.net/addgene:177875 ; RRID:Addgene_177875)
