[The description below was written by a language model from this plasmid's Addgene catalogue record and pLannotate feature annotations shown in this document.]
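Description:
pYL-kasOp-FnCas12a3 is a CRISPR genome-editing plasmid for Streptomyces, built by Gibson assembly on the pCRISPomyces-2 backbone. Its main payload is a roughly 3.9 kb Streptomyces codon-optimized coding sequence for EP16, a mutant of the Francisella novicida Cas12a (Cpf1) nuclease. The record lists kasOp*, a strong engineered constitutive Streptomyces promoter, as its driver. The automated annotation recognizes the cas12a reading frame near the start of the 12.4 kb sequence but does not label the kasOp* promoter itself. An fd terminator fragment follows the nuclease gene.

Downstream sits a gapdh promoter, followed by a lac promoter/operator and lacZα fragment flanked by T3 and T7 promoters, and then a lambda t0 terminator. This layout resembles the guide-RNA expression and cloning cassette of the parent vector, where a lacZα stuffer is replaced by spacer sequences. However, the record does not state this, and no crRNA array is annotated.

The plasmid can be maintained in three hosts. A high-copy ColE1-type origin supports propagation in E. coli. The pSG5 Rep protein supports replication in Streptomyces; pSG5 replicons are generally temperature sensitive, which allows plasmid curing after editing. A CEN/ARS element with the URA3 marker allows maintenance in yeast, presumably for recombination-based assembly. The apramycin resistance gene aac(3)IV provides selection in both E. coli and Streptomyces. An incP oriT with a traJ fragment allows conjugal transfer from E. coli donor strains into Streptomyces. According to the record, the plasmid is used to modify Streptomyces genomes, and the associated work concerns multiplex editing with engineered Cas12a variants.
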