Features (pLannotate 1.2.2; 22 found; start..end, strand, type, name):
    110..4009    +  CDS            cas12a: CS12A_FRATN - Also known as cpf1 From Francisella tularensis subsp. novicida (strain U112).
   4033..4170    +  CDS            M13 gene VIII (fragment) (sequence withheld): pVIII; VIII; major coat protein
   4177..4211    +  terminator     fd terminator (fragment) (sequence withheld): central terminator from bacteriophage fd (Otsuka and Kunisawa, 1982)
   4212..4496    +  promoter       gapdh promoter: glyceraldehyde-3-phosphate dehydrogenase promoter from Eggerthella lenta
   4537..4558    +  protein_bind   CAP binding site: CAP binding activates transcription in the presence of cAMP. E. coli catabolite activator protein
   4573..4603    +  promoter       lac promoter: promoter for the E. coli lac operon
   4607..4629    +  protein_bind   lac operator (fragment): The lac repressor binds to the lac operator to inhibit transcription in E. coli. This inhibition can be relieved by adding lactose or isopropyl-β-D-thiogalactopyranoside (IPTG). lac repressor encoded by lacI
   4672..4690    +  promoter       T3 promoter: promoter for bacteriophage T3 RNA polymerase
   4706..4729    +  misc_feature   MCS (fragment): pBluescript multiple cloning site
   4738..4756    -  promoter       T7 promoter: promoter for bacteriophage T7 RNA polymerase
   4764..4919    +  CDS            lacZα (fragment): LacZα fragment of β-galactosidase; lacZ fragment
   4968..5002    +  terminator     lambda t0 terminator: minimal transcription terminator from phage lambda (Scholtissek and Grosse, 1987)
   5034..5537    +  misc_feature   CEN/ARS: S. cerevisiae CEN6 centromere fused to an autonomously replicating sequence
   5605..5640    +  CDS            rop (fragment): Rop protein, which maintains plasmids at low copy number; rop
   5742..5791    +  misc_feature   bom (fragment): basis of mobility region from pBR322
   5799..6014    +  promoter       URA3 promoter: S. cerevisiae URA3
   6015..6818    +  CDS            URA3: orotidine-5'-phosphate decarboxylase, required for uracil biosynthesis; S. cerevisiae URA3; yeast auxotrophic marker, counterselectable with 5-fluoroorotic acid (5-FOA)
   6895..7483    -  rep_origin     ori: high-copy-number ColE1/pMB1/pBR322/pUC origin of replication
   7687..8487    +  CDS            ApmR: aminoglycoside 3-N-acetyltransferase type IV ; aac(3)IV; confers resistance to apramycin (Paget and Davies, 1996)
   9426..10868   -  CDS            pSG5 Rep: replication initiator protein from the Streptomyces ghanaensis plasmid pSG5; rep
  12035..12144   +  oriT           oriT: incP origin of transfer
  12177..12365   +  CDS            traJ (fragment): oriT-recognizing protein; traJ
>Addgene plasmid #177875 | pYL-kasOp-FnCas12a3 | addgene full sequence | sequence record 352013 | Addgene NGS Result
AAGCTTTGTTCACATTCGAACGGTCTCTGCTTTGACAACATGCTGTGCGGTGTTGTAAAGTCGTGGCCAG
GAGAATACGACAGCGTGCAGGACTGGGGGAGTTGGATCCATGTCCATCTACCAAGAATTTGTGAACAAGT
ACTCGCTGTCCAAAACGCTGCGCTTTGAACTCATCCCGCAAGGTAAAACGCTGGAGAACATCAAAGCGCG
GGGGCTGATCCTCGACGATGAAAAGCGCGCCAAGGACTACAAGAAGGCCAAGCAAATCATCGACAAGTAC
CATCAGTTCTTTATCGAGGAGATTTTATCCTCCGTGTGCATTTCCGAGGATTTACTCCAAAACTACTCCG
ACGTCTATTTTAAGCTGAAGAAGTCCGACGACGACAATTTACAAAAGGATTTCAAGTCCGCGAAGGACAC
GATCAAAAAACAGATCTCGGAGTACATTAAGGATTCCGAGAAGTTCAAAAATTTATTTAACCAGAATTTA
ATTGACGCCAAAAAGGGGCAAGAATCGGATTTAATTCTCTGGCTGAAGCAGTCCAAGGACAACGGGATCG
AGCTGTTCAAGGCCAATTCCGACATCACGGATATTGACGAGGCGCTCGAAATCATCAAGTCGTTCAAGGG
CTGGACGACGTACTTCTCGGGCTTCCATGAGAACCGCAAGAATGTCTATTCGTCCAACGACATCCCGACG
TCGATCATCTACCGGATTGTCGATGACAACCTCCCCAAATTTTTAGAAAACAAGGCGAAGTACGAGTCGC
TGAAGGATAAGGCCCCGGAAGCCATCAACTATGAGCAGATCAAAAAAGATTTAGCGGAAGAGCTGACGTT
CGACATTGACTACAAAACCTCCGAGGTGAATCAGCGGGTGTTTTCTTTAGACGAAGTGTTCGAAATCGCG
AACTTCAACAACTATTTAAATCAATCCGGCATCACCAAATTCAATACCATTATCGGCGGCAAGTTCGTCA
ACGGCGAGAACACGAAACGCAAGGGGATCAACGAATACATCAACCTCTACTCGCAACAGATCAACGACAA
GACGCTCAAAAAATATAAGATGTCGGTCCTCTTTAAGCAAATCCTCTCGGACACGGAGTCGAAATCCTTC
GTGATCGACAAGCTGGAAGATGATTCCGACGTGGTCACCACCATGCAGTCCTTTTACGAACAAATCGCCG
CCTTTAAGACCGTGGAGGAGAAATCCATTAAGGAGACGCTGTCGTTATTATTCGACGATTTAAAGGCCCA
GAAGCTGGACCTCTCGAAGATCTACTTCAAAAACGATAAGTCCCTCACGGATCTGTCCCAACAAGTTTTT
GACGATTACTCCGTCATCGGCACCGCGGTGCTGGAATACATTACGCAGCAAATCGCGCCCAAGAATTTAG
ACAATCCGTCCAAGAAGGAGCAAGAACTCATCGCCAAAAAAACTGAGAAGGCCAAGTATTTATCTTTAGA
GACGATTAAGCTCGCGCTGGAGGAGTTCAACAAGCATCGCGACATTGACAAGCAGTGCCGCTTTGAGGAG
ATCCTCGCGAACTTCGCCGCGATCCCCATGATTTTTGACGAGATCGCGCAGAATAAAGACAATTTAGCCC
AGATCTCCATCAAATACCAGAATCAAGGGAAGAAGGACTTATTACAAGCCTCGGCCGAGGACGATGTCAA
GGCCATCAAGGATTTACTCGATCAGACCAATAATTTACTGCACAAGCTCAAGATCTTTCATATCTCGCAG
TCGGAGGACAAAGCCAATATTTTAGACAAGGACGAGCACTTTTATCTGGTTTTTGAAGAATGCTACTTCG
AGCTCGCGAATATTGTCCCGCTGTACAACAAGATCCGGAACTACATCACCCAGAAGCCCTACTCCGACGA
GAAGTTTAAGCTGAATTTCGAGAACTCGACTTTAGCGCGCGGCTGGGATAAAAACGTGGAGCCCAACCGC
ACGGCCATTCTGTTTATTAAGGACGATAAGTACTATTTAGGGGTGATGAATAAGAAGAACAACAAAATCT
TTGACGACAAAGCCATTAAGGAAAACAAAGGGGAGGGGTACAAGAAGATTGTGTATAGACTGCTGCCGGG
GGCCAACAAAATGCTCCCGAAAGTTTTTTTCTCGGCGAAATCGATCAAGTTCTATAACCCGTCCGAGGAC
ATTCTGCGCATCCGGAACCACTCCACCCATACGAAAAACGGCTCGCCCCAGAAGGGGTACGAAAAGTTCG
AGTTTAATATCGAGGATTGCCGCAAATTCATCGACTTTTACAAACAGTCGATCTCGAAGCACCCGGAATG
GAAAGATTTCGGGTTCCGGTTCTCGGACACGCAGCGGTACAACTCGATCGATGAGTTCTACCGGGAGGTC
GAGAACCAAGGTTATAAGCTCACCTTCGAAAACATCTCGGAATCGTACATTGACTCCGTGGTCAACCAAG
GGAAACTCTACCTCTTCCAGATCTATAATAAGGACTTCTCCGCCTACTCGAAGGGCCGCCCGAATTTACA
CACCCTCTACTGGAAAGCGCTGTTCGACGAACGGAATTTACAAGATGTGGTCTACAAGCTCAACGGCGAG
GCGGAGCTCTTCTACCGCAAGCAATCGATTCCCAAGAAGATTACCCACCCCGCGAAGGAGGCGATCGCGA
ACAAGAATAAGGACAACCCGAAGAAGGAATCGGTTTTTGAGTACGATCTCATCAAGGACAAACGGTTCAC
GGAAGATAAGTTCTTCTTCCACTGCCCGATTACCATCAACTTCAAGTCCTCGGGGGCCAATAAGTTTAAT
GACGAGATCAATTTACTGCTGAAGGAGAAGGCGAACGACGTCCACATCCTCTCCATTGACCGGGGGGAGC
GGCATCTCGCCTATTATACTTTAGTCGACGGCAAGGGGAACATCATCAAGCAAGACACCTTCAACATCAT
CGGCAACGATCGGATGAAAACTAATTACCATGATAAGCTCGCGGCGATTGAGAAAGACCGCGACTCCGCG
CGGAAGGACTGGAAGAAAATTAACAACATCAAGGAAATGAAAGAGGGCTATTTATCCCAAGTTGTCCATG
AGATCGCCAAACTGGTCATCGAGTATAACGCGATCGTGGTTTTTGAGGATTTAAATTTTGGCTTCAAACG
TGGTCGTTTTAAGGTCGAGAAACAAGTTTATCAAAAATTAGAAAAGATGCTCATCGAAAAGCTCAACTAC
CTCGTCTTTAAAGACAACGAGTTTGACAAAACCGGCGGCGTCCTCCGCGCGTACCAGCTGACGGCGCCCT
TTGAAACCTTTAAAAAGATGGGCAAACAGACGGGCATCATTTACTACGTCCCGGCGGGGTTTACCTCGAA
AATCTGCCCGGTGACCGGCTTTGTCAATCAACTGTACCCCAAATACGAGTCCGTCTCGAAGTCCCAAGAG
TTTTTTTCCAAGTTCGACAAGATCTGTTACAACCTCGACAAAGGGTATTTTGAGTTCTCCTTCGATTACA
AGAACTTTGGCGATAAGGCGGCGAAAGGGAAGTGGACGATCGCCTCCTTCGGCTCCCGTTTAATCAATTT
TCGGAACTCCGATAAAAACCACAACTGGGATACCCGCGAGGTGTATCCGACCAAGGAGCTGGAGAAGCTG
CTGAAAGACTATTCGATTGAGTATGGGCACGGCGAGTGTATCAAGGCGGCCATCTGCGGGGAGTCCGACA
AGAAGTTTTTCGCGAAGCTGACCTCCGTCCTCAACACCATCCTCCAAATGCGGAACTCGAAAACCGGCAC
CGAACTGGACTATTTAATCTCCCCCGTCGCCGACGTCAACGGCAATTTCTTTGATTCCCGCCAAGCTCCG
AAGAATATGCCCCAAGATGCGGACGCCAACGGCGCGTACCACATCGGTTTAAAAGGGCTCATGCTGCTGG
GCCGGATTAAGAATAACCAAGAAGGGAAAAAGCTGAATTTAGTCATCAAGAATGAGGAGTACTTCGAGTT
CGTCCAGAACCGCAATAACTGAGAATTCAGATCTACGCGTTC
[179 nt withheld, positions 4033-4211]
GCTGCTCCTTCGGTCGGACGTGCGTCTACGGGCACCTTACCGCAGCCGTCGGCTGTGCGACACGGACGGA
TCGGGCGAACTGGCCGATGCTGGGAGAAGCGCGCTGCTGTACGGCGCGCACCGGGTGCGGAGCCCCTCGG
CGAGCGGTGTGAAACTTCTGTGAATGGCCTGTTCGGTTGCTTTTTTTATACGGCTGCCAGATAAGGCTTG
CAGCATCTGGGCGGCTACCGCTATGATCGGGGCGTTCCTGCAATTCTTAGTGCGAGTATCTGAAAGGGGA
TACGCAAGTCTTCCGGTGGAAAGCGGGCAGTGAGCGCAACGCAATTAATGTGAGTTAGCTCACTCATTAG
GCACCCCAGGCTTTACACTTTATGCTTCCGGCTCGTATGTTGTGTGGAATTGTGAGCGGATAACAATTTC
ACACAGGAAACAGCTATGACCATGATTACGCCAAGCGCGCAATTAACCCTCACTAAAGGGAACAAAAGCT
GGAGGACCTCGAGGGGGGGCCCGGTACCCAATTCGCCCTATAGTGAGTCGTATTACGCGCGCTCACTGGC
CGTCGTTTTACAACGTCGTGACTGGGAAAACCCTGGCGTTACCCAACTTAATCGCCTTGCAGCACATCCC
CCTTTCGCCAGCTGGCGTAATAGCGAAGAGGCCCGCACCGATCGCCCTTCCCAACAGTTGCGCAGCCTGA
ATGGCGAATGGGACGCGCCCTGTAGCGGCTGAGAAGACATACTCCATCTGGATTTGTTCAGAACGCTCGG
TTGCCGCCGGGCGTTTTTTATCTAGACGAAAAGTGCCACCTGGGTCCTTTTCATCACGTGCTATAAAAAT
AATTATAATTTAAATTTTTTAATATAAATATATAAATTAAAAATAGAAAGTAAAAAAAGAAATTAAAGAA
AAAATAGTTTTTGTTTTCCGAAGATGTAAAAGACTCTAGGGGGATCGCCAACAAATACTACCTTTTATCT
TGCTCTTCCTGCTCTCAGGTATTAATGCCGAATTGTTTCATCTTGTCTGTGTAGACGACCACACACGAAA
ATCCTGTGATTTTACATTTTACTTATCGTTAATCGAATGTATATCTATTTAATCTGCTTTTCTTGTCTAA
TAAATATATATGTAAAGTACGCTTTTTGTTGAAATTTTTTAAACCTTTGTTTATTTTTTTTTCTTCATTC
CGTAACTCTTCTACCTTCTTTATTTACTTTCTAAAATCCAAATACAAAACATAAAAATAAATAAACACAG
AGTAAATTCCCAAATTATTCCATCATTAAAAGATACGAGGCGCGTGTAAATTACAGGCAAGCGATCCGTC
TAAGAAACCATTATTATCATGACATTAACCTATAAAAATAGGCGTATCACGAGGCCCTTTCGTCTCGCGC
GTTTCGGTGATGACGGTGAAAACCTCTGACACATGCAGCTCCCGGAGACGGTCACAGCTTGTCTGTAAGC
GGATGCCGGGAGCAGACAAGCCCGTCAGGGCGCGTCAGCGGGTGTTGGCGGGTGTCGGGGCTGGCTTAAC
TATGCGGCATCAGAGCAGATTGTACTGAGAGTGCACCATACCACCTTTTCAATTCATCATTTTTTTTTTA
TTCTTTTTTTTGATTTCGGTTTCCTTGAAATTTTTTTGATTCGGTAATCTCCGAACAGAAGGAAGAACGA
AGGAAGGAGCACAGACTTAGATTGGTATATATACGCATATGTAGTGTTGAAGAAACATGAAATTGCCCAG
TATTCTTAACCCAACTGCACAGAACAAAAACCTGCAGGAAACGAAGATAAATCATGTCGAAAGCTACATA
TAAGGAACGTGCTGCTACTCATCCTAGTCCTGTTGCTGCCAAGCTATTTAATATCATGCACGAAAAGCAA
ACAAACTTGTGTGCTTCATTGGATGTTCGTACCACCAAGGAATTACTGGAGTTAGTTGAAGCATTAGGTC
CCAAAATTTGTTTACTAAAAACACATGTGGATATCTTGACTGATTTTTCCATGGAGGGCACAGTTAAGCC
GCTAAAGGCATTATCCGCCAAGTACAATTTTTTACTCTTCGAAGATAGAAAATTTGCTGACATTGGTAAT
ACAGTCAAATTGCAGTACTCTGCGGGTGTATACAGAATAGCAGAATGGGCAGACATTACGAATGCACACG
GTGTGGTGGGCCCAGGTATTGTTAGCGGTTTGAAGCAGGCGGCAGAAGAAGTAACAAAGGAACCTAGAGG
CCTTTTGATGTTAGCAGAATTGTCATGCAAGGGCTCCCTATCTACTGGAGAATATACTAAGGGTACTGTT
GACATTGCGAAGAGCGACAAAGATTTTGTTATCGGCTTTATTGCTCAAAGAGACATGGGTGGAAGAGATG
AAGGTTACGATTGGTTGATTATGACACCCGGTGTGGGTTTAGATGACAAGGGAGACGCATTGGGTCAACA
GTATAGAACCGTGGATGATGTGGTCTCTACAGGATCTGACATTATTATTGTTGGAAGAGGACTATTTGCA
AAGGGAAGGGATGCTAAGGTAGAGGGTGAACGTTACAGAAAAGCAGGCTGGGAAGCATATTTGAGAAGAT
GCGGCCAGCAAAACTAAAAAACTGTATTATAAGTAAATGCATGTATACTAAACTCACGGCCAGGAACCGT
AAAAAGGCCGCGTTGCTGGCGTTTTTCCATAGGCTCCGCCCCCCTGACGAGCATCACAAAAATCGACGCT
CAAGTCAGAGGTGGCGAAACCCGACAGGACTATAAAGATACCAGGCGTTTCCCCCTGGAAGCTCCCTCGT
GCGCTCTCCTGTTCCGACCCTGCCGCTTACCGGATACCTGTCCGCCTTTCTCCCTTCGGGAAGCGTGGCG
CTTTCTCATAGCTCACGCTGTAGGTATCTCAGTTCGGTGTAGGTCGTTCGCTCCAAGCTGGGCTGTGTGC
ACGACCCCCCCGTTCAGCCCGACCGCTGCGCCTTATCCGGTAACTATCGTCTTGAGTCCAACCCGGTAAG
ACACGACTTATCGCCACTGGCAGCAGCCACTGGTAACAGGATTAGCAGAGCGAGGTATGTAGGCGGTGCT
ACAGAGTTCTTGAAGTGGTGGCCTAACTACGGCTACACTAGAAGAACAGTATTTGGTATCTGCGCTCTGC
TGAAGCCAGTTACCTTCGGAAAAAGAGTTGGTAGCTCTTGATCCGGCAAACAAACCACCGCTGGTAGCGG
TGGTTTTTTTGTTTGCAAGCAGCAGATTACGCGCAGAAAAAAAGGATCTCAAGAAGATCCTTTGATCTTT
TCTACGGGGTCTGACGCTCAGTGGAACGAAAACTCACGTTAAGGGATTTTGGTCATGAGATTATCAAAAA
GGATCTTCACCTAGATCCTTTTGGTTCATGTGCAGCTCCATCAGCAAAAGGGGATGATAAGTTTATCACC
ACCGACTATTTGCAACAGTGCCGTTGATCGTGCTATGATCGACTGATGTCATCAGCGGTGGAGTGCAATG
TCGTGCAATACGAATGGCGAAAAGCCGAGCTCATCGGTCAGCTTCTCAACCTTGGGGTTACCCCCGGCGG
TGTGCTGCTGGTCCACAGCTCCTTCCGTAGCGTCCGGCCCCTCGAAGATGGGCCACTTGGACTGATCGAG
GCCCTGCGTGCTGCGCTGGGTCCGGGAGGGACGCTCGTCATGCCCTCGTGGTCAGGTCTGGACGACGAGC
CGTTCGATCCTGCCACGTCGCCCGTTACACCGGACCTTGGAGTTGTCTCTGACACATTCTGGCGCCTGCC
AAATGTAAAGCGCAGCGCCCATCCATTTGCCTTTGCGGCAGCGGGGCCACAGGCAGAGCAGATCATCTCT
GATCCATTGCCCCTGCCACCTCACTCGCCTGCAAGCCCGGTCGCCCGTGTCCATGAACTCGATGGGCAGG
TACTTCTCCTCGGCGTGGGACACGATGCCAACACGACGCTGCATCTTGCCGAGTTGATGGCAAAGGTTCC
CTATGGGGTGCCGAGACACTGCACCATTCTTCAGGATGGCAAGTTGGTACGCGTCGATTATCTCGAGAAT
GACCACTGCTGTGAGCGCTTTGCCTTGGCGGACAGGTGGCTCAAGGAGAAGAGCCTTCAGAAGGAAGGTC
CAGTCGGTCATGCCTTTGCTCGGTTGATCCGCTCCCGCGACATTGTGGCGACAGCCCTGGGTCAACTGGG
CCGAGATCCGTTGATCTTCCTGCATCCGCCAGAGGCGGGATGCGAAGAATGCGATGCCGCTCGCCAGTCG
ATTGGCTGAGCTCATGAGCGGAGAACGAGATGACGTTGGAGGGGCAAGGTCGCGCTGATTGCTGGGGCAA
CACGTGGAGCGGATCGGGGATTGTCTTTCTTCAGCTCGCTGATGATATGCTGACGCTCAATGCCGTTTGG
CCTCCGACTAACGAAAATCCCGCATTTGGACGGCTGATCCGATTGGCACGGCGGACGGCGAATGGCGGAG
CAGACGCTCGTCCGGGGGCAATGAGATATGAAAAAGCCTGAACTCACCGCGACGTATCGATGTCGAGGTT
CCTCAGGGGAGCCACCCCAGAGAAGCCCTCGGAGCTGAGCGGAGCTATTTCCAAAGCCATGCCAGCTAGA
GACAGTGCACACCGCCAAGCATCTGCAAAACCCTCGCCTGGAGGGAAAGTGCAATGTACGTACGCTGGTT
TCCCTCCAGAAAGGGATTCTGCGGCTTCTCAACTTTGGAAGAAGAGGCGGAACGAACTGCTGTTTCAGCC
TACTCATGTGAGGAGGCTGGTCCTTTACCCTGATGCCCGAGGGCATCAGGGTAAAGGACCAGCCTCGCCA
ACTAGGAGCGCTACCAAGGCGAACACAACCCAGGACTTGGTAGAACCCTTCGCCGGAGAAGTTCAGACTC
ATCGGCATGAGCACCCCTCGCCGCGCACTCGGCACCGGTCCGTCGACCACCACCAGGACGTCGTTGTCGA
CGTCGGCCCCGCGGCTCCTGCCCGCCGAACGCGTCGTCGTCGACGGCCTGGTGCTCATCGACGAGCACCC
GGAGCCAGGTGAAAAGCGCCGGCGGACGCTCGGACTGGGCGCGGGATTCCAGCAGTAACCCAGGTCCGCC
GGCCACCTCACGGCAGGCAGACCCTCGGCTTTCGCGCCGGGACCGCCATGAGACCGCCACCCGGATGTCC
GGGGTGGCGGTCTCATGGCGGTCCCTCAGCGGCCCTACGCGACCGCTGTGTCGACGCGGAGGCAGTCTCC
GGGGTGCTGGCCCCAGGGCTGGAGTACCGGGGCGAGCTTGCCCTTGCAGCGGCGGCACACGGGCGACGCG
GCGCCGGGCGGGGGAGTCTTGACGTCGACGGTGACCGGCTTCGGCTTCAGGCGCTTCCGAAGGCTGATCG
TCGGGCGGATCGCCTCCTTCTTCGGCTGACGCACTCGGTCGAGCGAAGCGGCCAGCTCCTCCGTGCGGGC
CTCGTTGGCCTTCCGGCGCGCCTCGCGGAAAGCAGCTTCCTCCTCGGACATGACCTCGAACCTCATCTGG
TCAGCGTCAAGGTCGCCCGGCGCGGCCGGCGCTTCCGGGGCGGGCGGGTCCAGGACGTCCTTGCCCCACA
CCAGGCCCCAGGACTCGACGAGCCGCCGGACGCCCGGTAGGCCGTACGTCTCGGCGACCTTGATGAGGTC
GAGGCGACGTCCGGCGACGCGGGCGATGTATCGGTACCAGATGTAGGCCGGGATGACCGCGATGGCGACC
AGGCCCTCGGTGTCGTCGGTGATCTCCTCCTCGGTGCGGACGTCCTGCTGGATGCCGAGTTCCTTGATCA
GCCGGTTCAGGTTCTGCGACCGGTAGTGCTTGCGGACCTGGAACACGCCGAACTCGCGCTCGCGGTACTT
CTCGACGAACGGGCCGGGCCGACGAAGCCGCTGCAGCTCGGCGGCCGCCGCGTCGCCCAGGTCGAGCGGT
CCCATGCGGTCGTCGCCGCGACCGGCCTTGAAGTTCTGTCCGGCCAGCTCCAGGCCGATCTTGGCGACGC
CGCCCTTGGTCTTGTCGCCGTCCTTGTAGAGGTAGCGGGCCTGCTTGCCCGCATCGCCGTCAGCGGCGTC
CGCGCCGTTGAGTGGGCGCACGTCGGTGCCGTGGCCCTTGCCCTCACAGGAGCAACCGGGCCGGTCGCAC
GTCTCGCTGACGGTGTAGCCGCCCGCGGATTCGACCCCGGCGGCCCAGGCTCCGGCGAGTGCGTCGCGGA
ACGTGGCCTGGGCGTCCGGGCCGAGCACCTCGCGGGTGACCCAGAGCGTGTGCCAGTGCAGGTGCCAGCC
GGAGCCCCAGCCGAAGGTGTCCTCGAAGGCCCGCTCGTAGCCGATGATCCCGAAGTCGTCGCGCATCGTG
CGCCAGCGGCGGCCGGACGAGCCGTACGCGCCCTTCCAGCCGTCGTGCAAGACCGCGACCAGGCCGTGCC
GCATTCCCTTGCGGACGGTGCCGAACGCCATGCGCTCGAAGTGGCGCAACGTGTTCGTGCCAAGGTGCAG
CCCGTACCCGGCGTCCGCGAGACCGTCGGCGGCGAGCTGCACGTTCGAGCCCCGTACGGCCAGGATGCGG
CTCATGCACCACGGGCAGGTGTGGACGTTGTTGCAGCGGCACGTGTTGCCCCACGTCGCCTCGCCCGGCT
TCCACATCAGCTCGGCCGTCCCGGCAGTGAGCCGGGTCCCGCAGCCCTTGAACGCCTCGTTCAGCGACAC
CGTCTGGTGCCGGTCCCGCCGGGCGAACCGCTCGTCGCGCGGGTCCTCCCGCCCGGCTGTCGCGGCACCC
TCGTTTGGGGTAGAACCCGTTCCAGTTACAGCGCTCTGACCTGCAGTGGACGGAGATTTTCCCTTACTAC
TAAAGCCCGCGTCCGGATTACCCGCTGTAGTCGTGCTTGCTACGCTGCGTGACTGGTCCGCAATGAGACG
CTTTGCGCGCTTTCGGCAGGCGTCCGAGCAGTAGATTTTGGGGCGCTTCCCGGGGATGTGGACGATCGGG
GTGCCGCAGTGGCACTTCGGTCCGGCGGGGCGCGGTGGTGTCGACGCGCTGTTCTCTCGTACGCTCGTCA
CAGAGCAAACGTCCTCACTCGGCATGCTGCGCCGGTTCGGGGGCGGCGAGCCCGGGAGGCCAATCCCGGG
CTCGTGCCATTTCTGGGTCCTGTTGATCCTGGCATTGGTGTGGCCGTTCATTGCCCCTGCTCGCTCCTGA
CGCGCCGATAGACGTCCGATACGCCCGGTGCTGGTGGGATTTGATAGGTCGGAAGAAGCCCCGCCCGGGC
CTGGGCGGGGCTTCCTGTGCGTCAGGACCTCCTCGTCGTGAGCCTCTTCGGCCTATGGACGGAGTGACCT
CGTGATCCGTTACAGCCGCGCGCGCTCGCGTAGAGCGGTCTCATCAGTTCCACGAACGGTCCTCTTCGCA
GATCAGGGCGTTGGGGCGGAGTCTCACCAAGGACTACGTCTGCTGGCGATTTCCGTTACACCCCGGGCGG
TGGCCGGCGCACACGCGCGCCCGCGTTGGGCAGTGCAGAAAGTGCAGAAACCTAGGCGCTGATGGTCCAG
GTCCACGGTTCGTCGTCGGCGGCGGCGCGGGCGGCGGCGTCGGCCAGGGCGCGGGCGAGACCGGCTACGG
CGGGCTTGATGCGCCGGTTGCGGGCGACCTTGAGCAGCTAGTATGCAGGTCGACGGATCTTTTCCGCTGC
ATAACCCTGCTTCGGGGTCATTATAGCGATTTTTTCGGTATATCCATCCTTTTTCGCACGATATACAGGA
TTTTGCCAAAGGGTTCGTGTAGACTTTCCTTGGTGTATCCAACGGCGTCAGCCGGGCAGGATAGGTGAAG
TAGGCCCACCCGCGAGCGGGTGTTCCTTCTTCACTGTCCCTTATTCGCACCTGGCGGTGCTCAACGGGAA
TCCTGCTCTGCGAGGCTGGCCGGCTACCGCCGGCGTAACAGATGAGGGCAAGCGGATGGCTGATGAAACC
AAGCCAACCAGGAAGGGCGGCCCACCTATCAAGGTGTACTGCCTTCCAGACGAACGAAGAGCGATTGAGG
AAAAGGCGGCGGCGGCCGGCATGAGCCTGTCGGCCTACCTGCTGGCCGTCGGCCAGGGCTACAAAATCAC
GGGCGTCGTGGACTATGAGCACGTCCGCGAGCTG
